>Addgene plasmid #167943 | SFTPC-T2A-Rox-EF1a-Rox-Venus-NLS repair template | addgene full sequence | sequence record 331139 | Addgene NGS Result
TTGAGATCCTTTTTTTCTGCGCGTAATCTGCTGCTTGCAAACAAAAAAACCACCGCTACCAGCGGTGGTT
TGTTTGCCGGATCAAGAGCTACCAACTCTTTTTCCGAAGGTAACTGGCTTCAGCAGAGCGCAGATACCAA
ATACTGTTCTTCTAGTGTAGCCGTAGTTAGGCCACCACTTCAAGAACTCTGTAGCACCGCCTACATACCT
CGCTCTGCTAATCCTGTTACCAGTGGCTGCTGCCAGTGGCGATAAGTCGTGTCTTACCGGGTTGGACTCA
AGACGATAGTTACCGGATAAGGCGCAGCGGTCGGGCTGAACGGGGGGTTCGTGCACACAGCCCAGCTTGG
AGCGAACGACCTACACCGAACTGAGATACCTACAGCGTGAGCTATGAGAAAGCGCCACGCTTCCCGAAGG
GAGAAAGGCGGACAGGTATCCGGTAAGCGGCAGGGTCGGAACAGGAGAGCGCACGAGGGAGCTTCCAGGG
GGAAACGCCTGGTATCTTTATAGTCCTGTCGGGTTTCGCCACCTCTGACTTGAGCGTCGATTTTTGTGAT
GCTCGTCAGGGGGGCGGAGCCTATGGAAAAACGCCAGCAACGCGGCCTTTTTACGGTTCCTGGCCTTTTG
CTGGCCTTTTGCTCACATGTTCTTTCCTGCGTTATCCCCTGATTCTGTGGATAACCGTATTACCGCCTTT
GAGTGAGCTGATACCGCTCGCCGCAGCCGAACGACCGAGCGCAGCGAGTCAGTGAGCGAGGAAGCGGAAG
AGCGCCCAATACGCAAACCGCCTCTCCCCGCGCGTTGGCCGATTCATTAATGCAGCTGGCACGACAGGTT
TCCCGACTGGAAAGCGGGCAGTGAGCGCAACGCAATTAATGTGAGTTAGCTCACTCATTAGGCACCCCAG
GCTTTACACTTTATGCTTCCGGCTCGTATGTTGTGTGGAATTGTGAGCGGATAACAATTTCACACAGGAA
ACAGCTATGACGACACGCTGTCAGGTCCTCGCGCCGCCCCTGCCCCGCGCCCCCGCCTCGGGTCGGTCTC
TCCGCCCGCGTCTCCCTATCTCCCCTTCTTGGACCCTCGCTCTCTCGCGTCTCGCTCTCTGCGCTCTGTC
TCTCTCGCTGTCTTGGTGTCTCTCCCTCCTCCGGAGACGCCGCTGGAGGGCGCCGAAAGCCCGTGGATGG
CTCCCTGCGAGCCCCTCTCCCCCGCCGAGGTGGACCCAGTGCCCCAGCGCCCTGGGACAGAGGGCGAATG
GCAAACCCCACTTTGCTCTCCCAAGGCCCTTCCCTTCTTGGCCGGCCCCCGCCAGGGCAGGACTGCGCCC
TGCAGGAAGACAGAAGCAGACCCTTTGCTTTTCAATCAGGCTGCTTTATTCTGTTGTGGCAGGAGTTCCC
GGGCCCCTGGGCGCCACCTCTGCCCACTCCCATCCTCTCCCCAAGCTCCCATTTCTCCAGGGTTTGTCCC
TGCGGTGTGGGCAGAAGCAGCTTCTTGCCCGTCTGCAAAAGCTGCAAAAGACCCTTTGCCCGGGGCGTTT
CCTTTCCCGTTGGGGCTTCCACTGACCCTGTGAAGCAAAGGAATGTTGAGGATGGACAGAGAGAATTCAG
GGGAGTGGGAAGTACCGGTCTGTGAGCTTCCCCTCCCCCGAGTTGCCTGGATGACCCCGCTTCAGTGGAC
GCCCCAGCGCCTGGTCAGCGCGAGCGCTCCTCCACAGCCCGGGCAGGTGGCCCGAGCGCTCCTCCGCTGC
TGATCAGGGGCCCTGGGATCACAGCTGCTCAGCGGAGGCGTCTTATACCTTTCTCTTCTTTTTTGGCTTG
TACAGCTCGTCCATGCCGAGAGTGATCCCGGCGGCGGTCACGAACTCCAGCAGGACCATGTGATCGCGCT
TCTCGTTGGGGTCTTTGCTCAGGGCGGACTGGTAGCTCAGGTAGTGGTTGTCGGGCAGCAGCACGGGGCC
GTCGCCGATGGGGGTGTTCTGCTGGTAGTGGTCGGCGAGCTGCACGCCGCCGTCCTCGATGTTGTGGCGG
ATCTTGAAGTTGGCCTTGATGCCGTTCTTCTGCTTGTCGGCGGTGATATAGACGTTGTGGCTGTTGTAGT
TGTACTCCAGCTTGTGCCCCAGGATGTTGCCGTCCTCCTTGAAGTCGATGCCCTTCAGCTCGATGCGGTT
CACCAGGGTGTCGCCCTCGAACTTCACCTCGGCGCGGGTCTTGTAGTTGCCGTCGTCCTTGAAGAAGATG
GTGCGCTCCTGGACGTAGCCTTCGGGCATGGCGGACTTGAAGAAGTCGTGCTGCTTCATGTGGTCGGGGT
AGCGGGCGAAGCACTGCAGGCCGTAGCCCAGGGTGGTCACGAGGGTGGGCCAGGGCACGGGCAGCTTGCC
GGTGGTGCAGATCAGCTTCAGGGTCAGCTTGCCGTAGGTGGCATCGCCCTCGCCCTCGCCGGACACGCTG
AACTTGTGGCCGTTTACGTCGCCGTCCAGCTCGACCAGGATGGGCACCACCCCGGTGAACAGCTCCTCGC
CCTTGCTCACGGATCCTAACTTTAAATAATTGGCATTATTTAAAGTTATCATGGTGGCGTAGGCGCCGGT
CACAGCTTGGATCTGTAACGGCGCAGAACAGAAAACGAAACAAAGACGTAGAGTTGAGCAAGCAGGGTCA
GGCAAAGCGTGGAGAGCCGGCTGAGTCTAGGTAGGCTCCAAGGGAGCGCCGGACAAAGGCCCGGTCTCGA
CCTGAGCTTTAAACTTACCTAGACGGCGGACGCAGTTCAGGAGGCACCACAGGCGGGAGGCGGCAGAACG
CGACTCAACCGGCGTGGATGGCGGCCTCAGGTAGGGCGGCGGGCGCGTGAAGGAGAGATGCGAGCCCCTC
GAAGCTTCAGCTGTGTTCTGGCGGCAAACCCGTTGCGAAAAAGAACGTTCACGGCGACTACTGCACTTAT
ATACGGTTCTCCCCCACCCTCGGGAAAAAGGCGGAGCCAGTACACGACATCACTTTCCCAGTTTACCCCG
CGCCACCTTCTCTAGGCACCCGTTCAATTGCCGACCCCTCCCCCCAACTTCTCGGGGACTGTGGGCGATG
TGCGCTCTGCCCACTGACGGGCACCGGAGCGATCGCAGATCCTTTAACTTTAAATAATTGGCATTATTTA
AAGTTATACCGGTAGGGCCGGGATTCTCCTCCACGTCACCGCATGTTAGAAGACTTCCTCTGCCCTCTCC
GGATCCGATGTAGTACAACGGCACCTCGCCACACAGGGTGCTCACGGCCATGCCCAGGAAGGCCGGGTCC
CCTCCGGAGGGTGCTGAGCCTGCATCTCGCCCCTCTGCCTGGCCCAGCTTAGACGTAGGCACTGCGGGCT
TGGCCTGCAGAGAGCATTCCATCTGGAATGTAGGAAGTGAGTTTCTATCCCATGTGCAGCCCTTATTGTG
GGACTTCAGGTATATCAGGCAATCTCTCTGAGCCTCAGTTTTCTCATCAGTAAAGAGGGGCTGTGCTAGA
GTCAGAAGCCACCAGGTAGTGAGTGGACTCAGCTGAGCCCAGCAGCTTGGCAGTGGGGTGGGAAGGAAAG
GAGTCGTGCAGGGGAATAGGAGAGGGGCAGTCAGCTGGCAGCCAATGAGGAACAGTGCTTTACAGGTGAC
AAATAGCCACCATTCGGACACTCCTCCCAGCAGCCCTGGGAGGGAGACAGCCCACTCTTTTCACCCACAC
ACACACACCTGGAAGTTGTGGACTTTTCTAGTGAGAGCCTCAAGACTGGGGATGCTCTCTGGAGCTATCT
TCATGATGTAGCAGCAGGTGCCAGGGGCTGGCTTGTAGGCGATCAGCAGCTAGGCACAGAATGCTGGAGA
TCATTCGGGGGTCCCTGCCCTGCTCTCTCCCTGACCCAGGTCCTTAGCCACCTCCCTCTAGGTTGGGCAC
GGGAGTCATACTAGAATCTGGGGCTCAGGCAAAAAAGGTCTGGAGGAGAGGGAGAGATGGATGTGGATGA
AGTGGCCCAGCTGGGTGGCTCTAGCAGAGCCTTGTCATTGGTCCCAGGGTACTGGCCGTCGTTTTACAAC
GTCGTGACTGGGAAAACCCTGGCGTTACCCAACTTAATCGCCTTGCAGCACATCCCCCTTTCGCCAGCTG
GCGTAATAGCGAAGAGGCCCGCACCGATCGCCCTTCCCAACAGTTGCGCAGCCTGAATGGCGAATGGCGC
CTGATGCGGTATTTTCTCCTTACGCATCTGTGCGGTATTTCACACCGCATATGGTGCACTCTCAGTACAA
TCTGCTCTGATGCCGCATAGTTAAGCCAGCCCCGACACCCGCCAACACCCGCTGACGCGCCCTGACGGGC
TTGTCTGCTCCCGGCATCCGCTTACAGACAAGCTGTGACCGTCTCCGGGAGCTGCATGTGTCAGAGGTTT
TCACCGTCATCACCGAAACGCGCGAGACGAAAGGGCCTCGTGATACGCCTATTTTTATAGGTTAATGTCA
TGATAATAATGGTTTCTTAGACGTCAGGTGGCACTTTTCGGGGAAATGTGCGCGGAACCCCTATTTGTTT
ATTTTTCTAAATACATTCAAATATGTATCCGCTCATGAGACAATAACCCTGATAAATGCTTCAATAATAT
TGAAAAAGGAAGAGTATGAGTATTCAACATTTCCGTGTCGCCCTTATTCCCTTTTTTGCGGCATTTTGCC
TTCCTGTTTTTGCTCACCCAGAAACGCTGGTGAAAGTAAAAGATGCTGAAGATCAGTTGGGTGCACGAGT
GGGTTACATCGAACTGGATCTCAACAGCGGTAAGATCCTTGAGAGTTTTCGCCCCGAAGAACGTTTTCCA
ATGATGAGCACTTTTAAAGTTCTGCTATGTGGCGCGGTATTATCCCGTATTGACGCCGGGCAAGAGCAAC
TCGGTCGCCGCATACACTATTCTCAGAATGACTTGGTTGAGTACTCACCAGTCACAGAAAAGCATCTTAC
GGATGGCATGACAGTAAGAGAATTATGCAGTGCTGCCATAACCATGAGTGATAACACTGCGGCCAACTTA
CTTCTGACAACGATCGGAGGACCGAAGGAGCTAACCGCTTTTTTGCACAACATGGGGGATCATGTAACTC
GCCTTGATCGTTGGGAACCGGAGCTGAATGAAGCCATACCAAACGACGAGCGTGACACCACGATGCCTGT
AGCAATGGCAACAACGTTGCGCAAACTATTAACTGGCGAACTACTTACTCTAGCTTCCCGGCAACAATTA
ATAGACTGGATGGAGGCGGATAAAGTTGCAGGACCACTTCTGCGCTCGGCCCTTCCGGCTGGCTGGTTTA
TTGCTGATAAATCTGGAGCCGGTGAGCGTGGGTCTCGCGGTATCATTGCAGCACTGGGGCCAGATGGTAA
GCCCTCCCGTATCGTAGTTATCTACACGACGGGGAGTCAGGCAACTATGGATGAACGAAATAGACAGATC
GCTGAGATAGGTGCCTCACTGATTAAGCATTGGTAACTGTCAGACCAAGTTTACTCATATATACTTTAGA
TTGATTTAAAACTTCATTTTTAATTTAAAAGGATCTAGGTGAAGATCCTTTTTGATAATCTCATGACCAA
AATCCCTTAACGTGAGTTTTCGTTCCACTGAGCGTCAGACCCCGTAGAAAAGATCAAAGGATCTTC
Features (pLannotate 1.2.2; 14 found; start..end, strand, type, name):
      1..589     +  rep_origin     ori: high-copy-number ColE1/pMB1/pBR322/pUC origin of replication
    772..864     +  CDS            lacI (fragment): lac repressor; lacI; The lac repressor binds to the lac operator to inhibit transcription in E. coli. This inhibition can be relieved by adding lactose or isopropyl-β-D-thiogalactopyranoside (IPTG).
    877..898     +  protein_bind   CAP binding site: CAP binding activates transcription in the presence of cAMP. E. coli catabolite activator protein
    913..943     +  promoter       lac promoter: promoter for the E. coli lac operon
    951..967     +  protein_bind   lac operator: The lac repressor binds to the lac operator to inhibit transcription in E. coli. This inhibition can be relieved by adding lactose or isopropyl-β-D-thiogalactopyranoside (IPTG). lac repressor encoded by lacI
   1796..1816    -  CDS            SV40 NLS: nuclear localization signal of SV40 (simian virus 40) large T antigen
   1817..2530    -  CDS            Venus: Venus is a basic (constitutively fluorescent) yellow fluorescent protein published in 2002, derived from Aequorea victoria. It is reported to be a rapidly-maturing weak dimer with moderate acid sensitivity.
   2600..2868    -  LTR            5' LTR (truncated): truncated 5' long terminal repeat (LTR) from human T-cell leukemia virus (HTLV) type 1
   2881..3092    -  promoter       EF-1α core promoter: core promoter for human elongation factor EF-1α
   4041..4194    +  CDS            lacZα (fragment): LacZα fragment of β-galactosidase; lacZ fragment
   4200..4299    -  misc_feature   bom (fragment): basis of mobility region from pBR322
   4401..4436    -  CDS            rop (fragment): Rop protein, which maintains plasmids at low copy number; rop
   4531..4635    +  promoter       AmpR promoter: bla
   4636..5496    +  CDS            AmpR: β-lactamase; bla; confers resistance to ampicillin, carbenicillin, and related antibiotics
