[The description below was written by a language model from this plasmid's Addgene catalogue record and pLannotate feature annotations shown in this document.]
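Description:
SFTPC-T2A-Rox-EF1a-Rox-Venus-NLS repair template is a CRISPR homology-directed repair donor built in a Bluescript-type cloning backbone and designed to knock a fluorescent reporter into the human SFTPC (surfactant protein C) locus. The 5.7 kb plasmid is propagated in E. coli through a high-copy ColE1/pUC origin and selected with ampicillin via the bla gene. Remnants of the lac promoter/operator and lacZα flank the cloning region, as is usual for this backbone family.

The annotated payload, which lies on the reverse strand, comprises an EF-1α core promoter followed by a truncated HTLV-1 LTR segment (a common composite enhancer arrangement), then Venus yellow fluorescent protein fused to an SV40 nuclear localization signal. The T2A peptide, the Rox sites and the SFTPC homology arms indicated by the name and catalogue entry were not picked up by the automated annotation; they presumably lie in the unannotated stretches on either side of the cassette. According to the record, the arms carry point mutations that disrupt the crRNA binding sites, preventing re-cutting after integration, plus changes matching the WTC genome.

As the name implies, the design places T2A-Venus-NLS at the C-terminal end of SFTPC, interrupted by a Rox-flanked EF1a promoter. The constitutive promoter would drive nuclear Venus regardless of SFTPC activity, which would allow correctly targeted cells to be identified even if the gene is silent. Excision by Dre recombinase, which acts on Rox sites, would then leave Venus-NLS co-translated with endogenous SFTPC through the self-cleaving T2A, giving a faithful reporter. The record states only that it serves as an SFTPC reporter targeting template, from work on a genetic toolbox for human tissue-derived organoids.
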