Addgene plasmid #167943: SFTPC-T2A-Rox-EF1a-Rox-Venus-NLS repair template
Purpose: SFTPC reporter targeting repair template
Depositing lab: Emma Rawlins. Depositing organization: Gurdon Institute. Publication: A functional genetic toolbox for human tissue-derived organoids. Sun D, Evans L, Perrone F, Sokleva V, Lim K, Rezakhani S, Lutolf M, Zilbauer M, Rawlins EL. eLife. 2021 Oct 6;10. pii: 67886. doi: 10.7554/eLife.67886. PubMed 34612202.
Backbone
  Vector backbone: Bluescript
  Vector type: Mammalian Expression, CRISPR ; Donor Template
Growth in bacteria
  Bacterial resistance: Ampicillin, 100 μg/mL
  Growth temperature: 37°C
  Growth strain: DH5alpha
  Copy number: Unknown
Gene/Insert
  Gene/Insert name: SFTPC
  Species: H. sapiens (human)
  Mutation: homology arms contain point mutations to disrupt crRNA binding sites used and point mutations specific to WTC genome
  Entrez Gene: SFTPC (a.k.a. BRICD6, PSP-C, SFTP2, SMDP2, SP-C, SP5)
  Promoter: EF1a
  Tag / fusion protein: Venus (C terminal on insert)
  Cloning method: Unknown
  Sequencing primers: 5′ CAGGAAACAGCTATGAC; 3′ GTTGTAAAACGACGGCCAG
Terms and licenses: Academic/Nonprofit Terms; Industry Terms: Not Available to Industry
Depositor comments: Please visit https://www.biorxiv.org/content/10.1101/2020.05.04.076067v2 for bioRxiv preprint.
How to cite: SFTPC-T2A-Rox-EF1a-Rox-Venus-NLS repair template was a gift from Emma Rawlins (Addgene plasmid # 167943 ; http://n2t.net/addgene:167943 ; RRID:Addgene_167943)
